>Addgene plasmid #100359 | pCMV_mEm_4GS_LF82_312 | addgene full sequence | sequence record 210660 | Addgene NGS Result
CGGGTGTCGGGGCTGGCTTAACTATGCGGCATCAGAGCAGATTGTACTGAGAGTGCACCATATGCGGTGT
GAAATACCGCACAGATGCGTAAGGAGAAAATACCGCATCAGGCGCCATTCGCCATTCAGGCTGCGCAACT
GTTGGGAAGGGCGATCGGTGCGGGCCTCTTCGCTATTACGCCAGCTGGCGAAAGGGGGATGTGCTGCAAG
GCGATTAAGTTGGGTAACGCCAGGGTTTTCCCAGTCACGACGTTGTAAAACGACGGCCAGTGAGTTCGAG
CTTGCATGCCTGCAGGTCGTTACATAACTTACGGTAAATGGCCCGCCTGGCTGACCGCCCAACGACCCCC
GCCCATTGACGTCAATAATGACGTATGTTCCCATAGTAACGCCAATAGGGACTTTCCATTGACGTCAATG
GGTGGAGTATTTACGGTAAACTGCCCACTTGGCAGTACATCAAGTGTATCATATGCCAAGTACGCCCCCT
ATTGACGTCAATGACGGTAAATGGCCCGCCTGGCATTATGCCCAGTACATGACCTTATGGGACTTTCCTA
CTTGGCAGTACATCTACGTATTAGTCATCGCTATTACCATGGTGATGCGGTTTTGGCAGTACATCAATGG
GCGTGGATAGCGGTTTGACTCACGGGGATTTCCAAGTCTCCACCCCATTGACGTCAATGGGAGTTTGTTT
TGGCACCAAAATCAACGGGACTTTCCAAAATGTCGTAACAACTCCGCCCCATTGACGCAAATGGGCGGTA
GGCGTGTACGGTGGGAGGTCTATATAAGCAGAGCTCGTTTAGTGAACCGTCAGATCGCCTGGAGACGCCA
TCCACGCTGTTTTGACCTCCATAGAAGACACCGGGACCGATCCAGCCTCCGGACTCTAGAGGATCCGGTA
CTAGAGGAACTGAAAAACCAGAAAGTTAACTGGTAAGTTTAGTCTTTTTGTCTTTTATTTCAGGTCCCGG
ATCCGGTGGTGGTGCAAATCAAAGAACTGCTCCTCAGTGGATGTTGCCTTTACTTCTAGGCCTGTACGGA
AGTGTTACTTCTGCTCTAAAAGCTGCGGAATTGTACCCGCGGGCCCACCATGGTGAGCAAGGGCGAGGAG
CTGTTCACCGGGGTGGTGCCCATCCTGGTCGAGCTGGACGGCGACGTAAACGGCCACAAGTTCAGCGTGT
CCGGCGAGGGCGAGGGCGATGCCACCTACGGCAAGCTGACCCTGAAGTTCATCTGCACCACCGGCAAGCT
GCCCGTGCCCTGGCCCACCCTCGTGACCACCTTGACCTACGGCGTGCAGTGCTTCGCCCGCTACCCCGAC
CACATGAAGCAGCACGACTTCTTCAAGTCCGCCATGCCCGAAGGCTACGTCCAGGAGCGCACCATCTTCT
TCAAGGACGACGGCAACTACAAGACCCGCGCCGAGGTGAAGTTCGAGGGCGACACCCTGGTGAACCGCAT
CGAGCTGAAGGGCATCGACTTCAAGGAGGACGGCAACATCCTGGGGCACAAGCTGGAGTACAACTACAAC
AGCCACAAGGTCTATATCACCGCCGACAAGCAGAAGAACGGCATCAAGGTGAACTTCAAGACCCGCCACA
ACATCGAGGACGGCAGCGTGCAGCTCGCCGACCACTACCAGCAGAACACCCCCATCGGCGACGGCCCCGT
GCTGCTGCCCGACAACCACTACCTGAGCACCCAGTCCAAGCTGAGCAAAGACCCCAACGAGAAGCGCGAT
CACATGGTCCTGCTGGAGTTCGTGACCGCCGCCGGGATCACTCTCGGCATGGACGAGCTGTACAAGCGAA
TTGGTGGAGGGGGCGGTTCCGGTGGCGGAGGTTCCCGAATTCGTCGACGGAGATCTGATATGGACAGAGG
GGAAATCTGGCTGGTTTCACTGGATCCGATTGCAGGTCACGAGCAAAGCGGAAAACGTCCGGTGCTTATC
GTATCGAAGGCATCGTTTAACAAGCTGACCCGGCTACCCGTTGTTGTTCCCGTTACCAGCGGCGGAAACT
TCGCCCGTGCAGCCGGTTTTACCGTCTCACTGGACGGTGCGGGAACAAAAACAACGGGCGTTATTCGCTG
CGACCAGCCCAGAACCATTGATATGGGAGCCCGGAGCGGTAAGCGACTGGAACGTATACCCGATGCTGTC
GTGAATGAAGTGCTGGCCCGACTGGAGGCCATTCTGAGCTGAATCGGTACCCTCGAGAAGCTTGCGGCCG
CGGGGATCCAGACATGATAAGATACATTGATGAGTTTGGACAAACCACAACTAGAATGCAGTGAAAAAAA
TGCTTTATTTGTGAAATTTGTGATGCTATTGCTTTATTTGTAACCATTATAAGCTGCAATAAACAAGTTA
ACAACAACAATTGCATTCATTTTATGTTTCAGGTTCAGGGGGAGGTGTGGGAGGTTTTTTCGGATCCTCT
AGAGTCGATCTGCAGGCATGCTAGCTTGGCGTAATCATGGTCATAGCTGTTTCCTGTGTGAAATTGTTAT
CCGCTCACAATTCCACACAACATACGAGCCGGAAGCATAAAGTGTAAAGCCTGGGGTGCCTAATGAGTGA
GCTAACTCACATTAATTGCGTTGCGCTCACTGCCCGCTTTCCAGTCGGGAAACCTGTCGTGCCAGCTGCA
TTAATGAATCGGCCAACGCGCGGGGAGAGGCGGTTTGCGTATTGGGCGCTCTTCCGCTTCCTCGCTCACT
GACTCGCTGCGCTCGGTCGTTCGGCTGCGGCGAGCGGTATCAGCTCACTCAAAGGCGGTAATACGGTTAT
CCACAGAATCAGGGGATAACGCAGGAAAGAACATGTGAGCAAAAGGCCAGCAAAAGGCCAGGAACCGTAA
AAAGGCCGCGTTGCTGGCGTTTTTCCATAGGCTCCGCCCCCCTGACGAGCATCACAAAAATCGACGCTCA
AGTCAGAGGTGGCGAAACCCGACAGGACTATAAAGATACCAGGCGTTTCCCCCTGGAAGCTCCCTCGTGC
GCTCTCCTGTTCCGACCCTGCCGCTTACCGGATACCTGTCCGCCTTTCTCCCTTCGGGAAGCGTGGCGCT
TTCTCATAGCTCACGCTGTAGGTATCTCAGTTCGGTGTAGGTCGTTCGCTCCAAGCTGGGCTGTGTGCAC
GAACCCCCCGTTCAGCCCGACCGCTGCGCCTTATCCGGTAACTATCGTCTTGAGTCCAACCCGGTAAGAC
ACGACTTATCGCCACTGGCAGCAGCCACTGGTAACAGGATTAGCAGAGCGAGGTATGTAGGCGGTGCTAC
AGAGTTCTTGAAGTGGTGGCCTAACTACGGCTACACTAGAAGAACAGTATTTGGTATCTGCGCTCTGCTG
AAGCCAGTTACCTTCGGAAAAAGAGTTGGTAGCTCTTGATCCGGCAAACAAACCACCGCTGGTAGCGGTG
GTTTTTTTGTTTGCAAGCAGCAGATTACGCGCAGAAAAAAAGGATCTCAAGAAGATCCTTTGATCTTTTC
TACGGGGTCTGACGCTCAGTGGAACGAAAACTCACGTTAAGGGATTTTGGTCATGAGATTATCAAAAAGG
ATCTTCACCTAGATCCTTTTAAATTAAAAATGAAGTTTTAAATCAATCTAAAGTATATATGAGTAAACTT
GGTCTGACAGTTACCAATGCTTAATCAGTGAGGCACCTATCTCAGCGATCTGTCTATTTCGTTCATCCAT
AGTTGCCTGACTCCCCGTCGTGTAGATAACTACGATACGGGAGGGCTTACCATCTGGCCCCAGTGCTGCA
ATGATACCGCGAGACCCACGCTCACCGGCTCCAGATTTATCAGCAATAAACCAGCCAGCCGGAAGGGCCG
AGCGCAGAAGTGGTCCTGCAACTTTATCCGCCTCCATCCAGTCTATTAATTGTTGCCGGGAAGCTAGAGT
AAGTAGTTCGCCAGTTAATAGTTTGCGCAACGTTGTTGCCATTGCTACAGGCATCGTGGTGTCACGCTCG
TCGTTTGGTATGGCTTCATTCAGCTCCGGTTCCCAACGATCAAGGCGAGTTACATGATCCCCCATGTTGT
GCAAAAAAGCGGTTAGCTCCTTCGGTCCTCCGATCGTTGTCAGAAGTAAGTTGGCCGCAGTGTTATCACT
CATGGTTATGGCAGCACTGCATAATTCTCTTACTGTCATGCCATCCGTAAGATGCTTTTCTGTGACTGGT
GAGTACTCAACCAAGTCATTCTGAGAATAGTGTATGCGGCGACCGAGTTGCTCTTGCCCGGCGTCAATAC
GGGATAATACCGCGCCACATAGCAGAACTTTAAAAGTGCTCATCATTGGAAAACGTTCTTCGGGGCGAAA
ACTCTCAAGGATCTTACCGCTGTTGAGATCCAGTTCGATGTAACCCACTCGTGCACCCAACTGATCTTCA
GCATCTTTTACTTTCACCAGCGTTTCTGGGTGAGCAAAAACAGGAAGGCAAAATGCCGCAAAAAAGGGAA
TAAGGGCGACACGGAAATGTTGAATACTCATACTCTTCCTTTTTCAATATTATTGAAGCATTTATCAGGG
TTATTGTCTCATGAGCGGATACATATTTGAATGTATTTAGAAAAATAAACAAATAGGGGTTCCGCGCACA
TTTCCCCGAAAAGTGCCACCTGACGTCTAAGAAACCATTATTATCATGACATTAACCTATAAAAATAGGC
GTATCACGAGGCCCTTTCGTCTCGCGCGTTTCGGTGATGACGGTGAAAACCTCTGACACATGCAGCTCCC
GGAGACGGTCACAGCTTGTCTGTAAGCGGATGCCGGGAGCAGACAAGCCCGTCAGGGCGCGTCAGCGGGT
GTTGG
Features (pLannotate 1.2.2; 17 found; start..end, strand, type, name):
     13..112     +  misc_feature   bom (fragment): basis of mobility region from pBR322
    118..273     -  CDS            lacZα (fragment): LacZα fragment of β-galactosidase; lacZ fragment
    279..299     -  misc_feature   MCS (fragment): pUC18/19 multiple cloning site
    298..601     +  enhancer       CMV enhancer: human cytomegalovirus immediate early enhancer
    602..805     +  promoter       CMV promoter: human cytomegalovirus (CMV) immediate early promoter
    943..1039    +  intron         SV40 intron: modified SV40 intron with splice donor and acceptor sites
   1100..1816    +  CDS            mEmerald: mEmerald is a basic (constitutively fluorescent) green fluorescent protein published in 1998, derived from Aequorea victoria. It is reported to be a very rapidly-maturing monomer with moderate acid sensitivity.
   1871..2209    +  CDS            pemK (fragment): PEMK_ECOLX - Experimental evidence at protein level: Swiss-Prot protein existence level 1. Toxic component of a type II toxin-antitoxin (TA) system. Probably functions as an endoribonuclease. Responsible for the stable maintenance of the plasmid during cell division by postsegregational killing of plasmid-less daughter cells. Neutralized by coexpression with cognate antitoxin PemI. Both PemI and PemK proteins bind to the promoter region of the pem operon to autoregulate their synthesis. From Escherichia coli.
   2245..2379    -  polyA_signal   SV40 poly(A) signal: SV40 polyadenylation signal
   2514..2530    -  protein_bind   lac operator: The lac repressor binds to the lac operator to inhibit transcription in E. coli. This inhibition can be relieved by adding lactose or isopropyl-β-D-thiogalactopyranoside (IPTG). lac repressor encoded by lacI
   2538..2568    -  promoter       lac promoter: promoter for the E. coli lac operon
   2583..2604    -  protein_bind   CAP binding site: CAP binding activates transcription in the presence of cAMP. E. coli catabolite activator protein
   2617..2709    -  CDS            lacI (fragment): lac repressor; lacI; The lac repressor binds to the lac operator to inhibit transcription in E. coli. This inhibition can be relieved by adding lactose or isopropyl-β-D-thiogalactopyranoside (IPTG).
   2892..3480    -  rep_origin     ori: high-copy-number ColE1/pMB1/pBR322/pUC origin of replication
   3651..4511    -  CDS            AmpR: β-lactamase; bla; confers resistance to ampicillin, carbenicillin, and related antibiotics
   4512..4616    -  promoter       AmpR promoter: bla
   4711..4746    +  CDS            rop (fragment): Rop protein, which maintains plasmids at low copy number; rop
