[The description below was written by a language model from this plasmid's Addgene catalogue record and pLannotate feature annotations shown in this document.]
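Description:
pCMV_mEm_4GS_LF82_312 is a mammalian expression plasmid of about 4.8 kb, built on a pCMV backbone, that produces a bacterial open reading frame from Escherichia coli strain LF82 as a fluorescent fusion protein. It is propagated in E. coli through a high-copy ColE1/pUC-type origin and selected with ampicillin via the β-lactamase gene and its own promoter. Scattered remnants of pUC/pBR322 ancestry (fragments of lacZα, lacI, rop and the bom region, plus a lac promoter/operator and CAP site) are annotated around the backbone; they appear to be cloning leftovers with no role in the mammalian cassette.

The expression unit consists of the human cytomegalovirus immediate-early enhancer and promoter, followed by a modified SV40 intron that supports splicing and efficient mRNA expression, then the mEmerald green fluorescent protein coding sequence. The 333 bp LF82_312 insert sits downstream of mEmerald, so the tag is N-terminal. The "4GS" in the name suggests a glycine-serine linker between the two, although no such linker is annotated in the feature table. An SV40 polyadenylation signal lies after the insert and is annotated on the opposite strand. The insert was introduced by ligation-independent cloning. Automated annotation matches the insert region to PemK, the probable endoribonuclease toxin of a type II toxin-antitoxin system involved in plasmid maintenance, which indicates that LF82_312 is a PemK-like gene.

The plasmid comes from a collection used in a multi-phenotypic imaging screen in which candidate bacterial effectors were exogenously expressed in HeLa cells. The mEmerald fusion marks the expressing cells and shows where the protein localises.
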