Addgene plasmid #100359: pCMV_mEm_4GS_LF82_312
Purpose: Mammalian expression of E. coli LF82_312 CDS fused to mEmerald
Depositing lab: Alan Huett. Depositing organization: University of Nottingham. Publication: A multi-phenotypic imaging screen to identify bacterial effectors by exogenous expression in a HeLa cell line. Collins A, Huett A. Sci Data. 2018 May 15;5:180081. doi: 10.1038/sdata.2018.81. PubMed 29762554.
Backbone
  Vector backbone: pCMV
  Backbone size w/o insert (bp): 4502
  Vector type: Mammalian Expression
Growth in bacteria
  Bacterial resistance: Ampicillin, 100 μg/mL
  Growth temperature: 37°C
  Growth strain: XL1 Blue
  Copy number: High Copy
Gene/Insert
  Gene/Insert name: LF82_312
  Insert size (bp): 333
  Promoter: CMV
  Tag / fusion protein: mEmerald (N terminal on backbone)
  Cloning method: Ligation Independent Cloning
  Sequencing primers: 5′ ACTTCTGCTCTAAAAGCTGCGG; 3′ CACTGCATTCTAGTTGTGGTTTGTC
Terms and licenses: Academic/Nonprofit Terms; Industry Terms: Not Available to Industry
How to cite: pCMV_mEm_4GS_LF82_312 was a gift from Alan Huett (Addgene plasmid # 100359 ; http://n2t.net/addgene:100359 ; RRID:Addgene_100359)
