>Addgene plasmid #100359 | pCMV_mEm_4GS_LF82_312 | depositor partial sequence | sequence record 183684 | Sequence across LF82 gene insert region
CTCGGCNTGGNNGAGCTGTACAAGCGAATTGGTGGAGGGGGCGGTTCCGGTGGCGGAGGTTCCCGAATTC
GTCGACGGAGATCTGATATGGACAGAGGGGAAATCTGGCTGGTTTCACTGGATCCGATTGCAGGTCACGA
GCAAAGCGGAAAACGTCCGGTGCTTATCGTATCGAAGGCATCGTTTAACAAGCTGACCCGGCTACCCGTT
GTTGTTCCCGTTACCAGCGGCGGAAACTTCGCCCGTGCAGCCGGTTTTACCGTCTCACTGGACGGTGCGG
GAACAAAAACAACGGGCGTTATTCGCTGCGACCAGCCCAGAACCATTGATATGGGAGCCCGGAGCGGTAA
GCGACTGGAACGTATACCCGATGCTGTCGTGAATGAAGTGCTGGCCCGACTGGAGGCCATTCTGAGCTGA
ATCGGTACCCTCGAGAAGCTTGCGGCCGCGGGGATCCAGACATGATAAGATACATTGATGAGTTTGGACA
AACCACAACTAGAATGCAGTGAAAAAAATGCTTTATTTGTGAAATTTGTGATGCTATTGCTTTATTTGTA
ACCATTATAAGCTGCAATAAACAAGTTAACAACAACAATTGCATTCATTTTATGTTTCAGGTTCAGGGGG
AGGTGTGGGAGGTTTTTTCGGATCCTCTAGAGTCGATCTGCAGGCATGCTAGCTTGGCGTAATCATGGTC
ATAGCTGTTTCCTGTGTGAAATTGTTATCCGCTCACAATTCCACACAACATACGAGCCGGAAGCATAAAG
TGTAAAGCCTGGGGTGCCTAATGAGTGAGCTAACTCACATTAATTGCGTTGCGCTCACTGCCCGCTTTCC
AGTCGGGAAACCTGTCGTGCCAGCTGCATTAATGAATCGGCCAACGCGCGGGGAGAGGCNGNTTTGCGTA
TTGGGCGCTCTTCCGCTTCCTCGCTCACTGACTCGCTGCGCTCGGTCGTTCGGCTGCGGC
